Addgene plasmid #211197: pBiT3.1-N_DCAF11:1-546
Purpose: Mammalian expression of full-length human DCAF11. N-terminal HiBiT tag.
Depositing lab: Cheryl Arrowsmith. Depositing organization: University of Toronto. Publication: A Target Class Ligandability Evaluation of WD40 Repeat-Containing Proteins. Ackloo S, Li F, Szewczyk M, Seitova A, Loppnau P, Zeng H, Xu J, Ahmad S, Arnautova YA, Baghaie AJ, Beldar S, Bolotokova A, Centrella PA, Chau I, Clark MA, Cuozzo JW, Dehghani-Tafti S, Disch JS, Dong A, Dumas A, Feng JA, Ghiabi P, Gibson E, Gilmer J, Goldman B, Green SR, Guie MA, Guilinger JP, Harms N, Herasymenko O, Houliston S, Hutchinson A, Kearnes S, Keefe AD, Kimani SW, Kramer T, Kutera M, Kwak HA, Lento C, Li Y, Liu J, Loup J, Machado RAC, Mulhern CJ, Perveen S, Righetto GL, Riley P, Shrestha S, Sigel EA, Silva M, Sintchak MD, Slakman BL, Taylor RD, Thompson J, Torng W, Underkoffler C, von Rechenberg M, Walsh RT, Watson I, Wilson DJ, Wolf E, Yadav M, Yazdi AK, Zhang J, Zhang Y, Santhakumar V, Edwards AM, Barsyte-Lovejoy D, Schapira M, Brown PJ, Halabelian L, Arrowsmith CH. J Med Chem. 2025 Jan 23;68(2):1092-1112. doi: 10.1021/acs.jmedchem.4c02010. Epub 2024 Nov 4. PubMed 39495097.
Backbone
  Vector backbone: pBiT3.1-N
  Backbone manufacturer: Promega
  Vector type: Mammalian Expression
  Selectable markers: Neomycin (select with G418)
Growth in bacteria
  Bacterial resistance: Kanamycin, 50 μg/mL
  Growth temperature: 37°C
  Growth strain: DH5alpha
  Copy number: High Copy
Gene/Insert
  Gene/Insert name: DCAF11:M1-Q546
  Species: H. sapiens (human)
  Insert size (bp): 1638
  Mutation: R207H natural variant (VAR_020121)
  Entrez Gene: DCAF11 (a.k.a. GL014, PRO2389, WDR23)
  Promoter: CMV
  Tag / fusion protein: MVSGWRLFKKISGSSGGSSG (N terminal on insert)
  Cloning method: Ligation Independent Cloning
  Sequencing primers: 5′ T7; 3′ TTGCTCAGCGGTGGCAGCAG
Resource information
  A portion of this plasmid was derived from a plasmid made by: Mammalian Gene Collection (BC067132)
Terms and licenses: Academic/Nonprofit Terms; Industry Terms: Not Available to Industry
Depositor comments: 5' Cloning Site: Xho1 (not destroyed), 3' Cloning Site: Xba1 (not destroyed).
How to cite: pBiT3.1-N_DCAF11:1-546 was a gift from Cheryl Arrowsmith (Addgene plasmid # 211197 ; http://n2t.net/addgene:211197 ; RRID:Addgene_211197)
