[The description below was written by a language model from this plasmid's Addgene catalogue record and pLannotate feature annotations shown in this document.]
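Description:
pBiT3.1-N_DCAF11:1-546 is a mammalian expression plasmid of about 5.9 kb, built on Promega's pBiT3.1-N backbone, that encodes full-length human DCAF11 (also known as WDR23; residues M1 to Q546, a 1,638 bp insert) with an N-terminal HiBiT tag. DCAF11 is a WD40-repeat protein thought to act as a substrate receptor for CUL4-DDB1 E3 ubiquitin ligase complexes. The coding sequence derives from a Mammalian Gene Collection clone and carries the natural variant R207H. It was inserted by ligation-independent cloning between XhoI and XbaI sites, both of which are retained.

Expression is driven by the CMV immediate-early enhancer and promoter, followed by a chimeric β-globin/immunoglobulin intron that promotes efficient mRNA processing. A T7 promoter upstream of the open reading frame serves as a sequencing primer site and could support in vitro transcription. The short HiBiT peptide and a glycine/serine linker precede DCAF11, and the transcript ends at an SV40 polyadenylation signal. HiBiT complements the LgBiT fragment to reconstitute NanoLuc luciferase activity, so the fusion allows luminescent quantification of DCAF11 levels, for example in cellular abundance, degradation or target engagement assays. This fits the associated study of the ligandability of WD40-repeat proteins, although the record does not specify a particular assay.

In E. coli the plasmid replicates at high copy from a ColE1/pUC-type origin and is selected with kanamycin through an EM7-driven neo (nptII) gene, which lies just downstream of a single loxP site. The catalogue lists neomycin/G418 as the mammalian selectable marker. However, the feature table shows only the bacterial EM7 promoter upstream of neo and instead annotates a separate SV40 promoter-driven blasticidin S deaminase cassette with a synthetic poly(A) signal, suggesting that blasticidin selection may be the one available in mammalian cells.
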