Features (pLannotate 1.2.2; 17 found; start..end, strand, type, name):
     24..105     -  polyA_signal   SV40 poly(A) signal: SV40 polyadenylation signal
    128..211     -  CDS            large T antigen (fragment): large T antigen from SV40 (simian virus 40)
    276..641     +  enhancer       CMV enhancer: human cytomegalovirus immediate early enhancer
    643..842     +  promoter       CMV promoter: human cytomegalovirus (CMV) immediate early promoter
    981..1113    +  intron         chimeric intron: chimera between introns from human β-globin and immunoglobulin heavy chain genes
   1157..1175    +  promoter       T7 promoter: promoter for bacteriophage T7 RNA polymerase
   1250..2887    +  CDS            DCAF11: DCA11_HUMAN - Also known as WDR23. Experimental evidence at protein level: Swiss-Prot protein existence level 1. May function as a substrate receptor for CUL4-DDB1 E3 ubiquitin-protein ligase complex. From Homo sapiens (Human).
   2918..2936    +  misc_feature   MCS (fragment): pUC18/19 multiple cloning site
   2985..3106    -  polyA_signal   SV40 poly(A) signal: SV40 polyadenylation signal
   3129..3197    -  CDS            large T antigen (fragment): large T antigen from SV40 (simian virus 40)
   3221..3254    +  protein_bind   loxP: Cre-mediated recombination occurs in the 8-bp core sequence (GCATACAT). Cre recombinase
   3264..3311    +  promoter       EM7 promoter: synthetic bacterial promoter&nbsp
   3343..4134    +  CDS            neo: KKA2_KLEPN - Also known as kan, nptII. Experimental evidence at protein level: Swiss-Prot protein existence level 1. Resistance to kanamycin, neomycin, paromomycin, ribostamycin, butirosin and gentamicin B. From Klebsiella pneumoniae.
   4295..4883    -  rep_origin     ori: high-copy-number ColE1/pMB1/pBR322/pUC origin of replication
   5009..5057    -  polyA_signal   poly(A) signal: synthetic polyadenylation signal
   5081..5479    -  CDS            BSD: blasticidin S deaminase; Aspergillus terreus BSD; confers resistance to blasticidin
   5510..5867    -  promoter       SV40 promoter: SV40 enhancer and early promoter
>Addgene plasmid #211197 | pBiT3.1-N_DCAF11:1-546 | addgene full sequence | sequence record 425896 | Addgene NGS Result
AAGACGCGTTAATTAAGACGTCGGCAGTGAAAAAAATGCTTTATTTGTGAAATTTGTGATGCTATTGCTT
TATTTGTAACCATTATAAGCTGCAATAAACAAGTTAACAACAACAATTGCATTCATTTTATGTTTCAGGT
TCAGGGGGAGGTGTGGGAGGTTTTTTAAAGCAAGTAAAACCTCTACAAATGTGGTATGGCTGATTATGAT
CCGCGGCCGCAATACGTCGACGTTATCAGCTGACTTCGTACGAGAGCCTAGGATTATGGCGCGCCACTAG
TTATTAATAGTAATCAATTACGGGGTCATTAGTTCATAGCCCATATATGGAGTTCCGCGTTACATAACTT
ACGGTAAATGGCCCGCCTGGCTGACCGCCCAACGACCCCCGCCCATTGACGTCAATAATGACGTATGTTC
CCATAGTAACGCCAATAGGGACTTTCCATTGACGTCAATGGGTGGAGTATTTACGGTAAACTGCCCACTT
GGCAGTACATCAAGTGTATCATATGCCAAGTCCGCCCCCTATTGACGTCAATGACGGTAAATGGCCCGCC
TGGCATTATGCCCAGTACATGACCTTACGGGACTTTCCTACTTGGCAGTACATCTACGTATTAGTCATCG
CTATTACCATGGTGATGCGGTTTTGGCAGTACACCAATGGGCGTGGATAGCGGTTTGACTCACGGGGATT
TCCAAGTCTCCACCCCATTGACGTCAATGGGAGTTTGTTTTGGCACCAAAATCAACGGGACTTTCCAAAA
TGTCGTAATAACCCCGCCCCGTTGACGCAAATGGGCGGTAGGCGTGTACGGTGGGAGGTCTATATAAGCA
GAGCTGGTTTAGTGAACCGTCAGATCACTAGAATCTTTATTGCGGTAGTTTATCACAGTTAAATTGCTAA
CGCAGTCAGTGCTTCTGACACAACAGTCTCGAACTTAAGCTGCAGAAGTTGGTCGTGAGGCACTGGGCAG
GTAAGTATCAAGGTTACAAGACAGGTTTAAGGAGACCAATAGAAACTGGGCTTGTCGAGACAGAGAAGAC
TCTTGCGTTTCTGATAGGCACCTATTGGTCTTACTGACATCCACTTTGCCTTTCTCTCCACAGGTGTCCA
CTCCCAGTTCAATTACAGCTCTTAAGGCTAGAGTATTAATACGACTCACTATAGGGGTTAGCGATCGCCA
TGGTGAGCGGCTGGCGGCTGTTCAAGAAGATTAGCGGGAGCTCCGGTGGCTCGAGCGGTATGGGATCGCG
GAACAGCAGCAGTGCAGGATCCGGGTCCGGAGACCCCTCCGAGGGCTTGCCCCGAAGAGGGGCTGGCCTG
CGTCGGAGTGAGGAAGAGGAAGAAGAGGATGAAGATGTGGATCTGGCCCAGGTACTGGCCTATCTCCTCC
GCAGAGGCCAAGTGAGGTTGGTGCAGGGAGGAGGTGCAGCAAATTTACAATTCATTCAGGCCCTCTTGGA
CTCAGAGGAAGAGAATGACAGAGCTTGGGATGGTCGTCTTGGGGATCGATACAACCCACCTGTGGATGCT
ACCCCTGACACCCGGGAGCTGGAATTCAATGAGATCAAGACACAAGTGGAACTGGCCACAGGGCAGCTGG
GGCTTAGGCGGGCCGCCCAGAAGCACAGCTTTCCTCGAATGTTGCACCAGAGAGAACGGGGCCTCTGCCA
TCGGGGAAGCTTCTCCCTTGGAGAACAGTCTCGAGTGATATCTCACTTCTTGCCCAATGATCTGGGCTTC
ACTGATAGCTACTCTCAGAAGGCTTTCTGTGGCATCTACAGCAAAGATGGTCAAATATTCATGTCTGCTT
GCCAAGACCAGACAATCCGACTCTATGACTGCCGATATGGCCGTTTCCATAAATTCAAGAGCATCAAGGC
CCGCGATGTAGGCTGGAGCGTCTTGGATGTGGCCTTCACCCCTGATGGGAACCACTTCCTCTACTCTAGC
TGGTCTGATTACATTCATATCTGCAATATCTATGGTGAGGGAGATACACACACTGCCCTGGATCTCAGGC
CAGATGAGCGTCGCTTTGCTGTCTTCTCCATTGCTGTCTCCTCAGATGGACGAGAAGTACTAGGAGGGGC
CAATGATGGCTGCCTGTATGTCTTTGACCGAGAACAGAACCGGCGCACCCTTCAGATTGAGTCCCATGAG
GATGATGTGAATGCAGTGGCCTTTGCTGATATAAGCTCCCAAATCCTGTTCTCTGGGGGAGATGATGCCA
TCTGCAAAGTGTGGGATCGACGCACCATGCGGGAGGATGACCCCAAGCCTGTGGGTGCACTGGCTGGACA
CCAGGATGGCATCACCTTCATTGACAGCAAGGGTGATGCCCGGTATCTGATCTCCAACTCTAAAGACCAG
ACCATCAAACTCTGGGATATCCGACGCTTTTCCAGCCGGGAAGGCATGGAAGCTTCACGCCAGGCTGCCA
CACAGCAAAACTGGGACTATCGGTGGCAGCAAGTGCCCAAAAAAGCCTGGCGGAAGCTGAAGCTCCCAGG
GGACAGCTCCTTGATGACCTACCGGGGCCACGGAGTGCTGCACACCCTCATCCGCTGCCGGTTCTCCCCC
ATTCATAGCACTGGCCAGCAGTTCATCTACAGTGGCTGCTCCACTGGCAAAGTGGTTGTGTACGACCTTC
TAAGTGGCCACATTGTGAAGAAGCTGACCAACCACAAGGCCTGTGTGCGTGACGTCAGTTGGCACCCCTT
TGAAGAGAAGATTGTCAGCAGTTCGTGGGACGGGAACCTGCGTCTGTGGCAGTACCGCCAGGCTGAGTAC
TTCCAGGATGACATGCCAGAATCTGAGGAATGTGCCAGCGCCCCTGCCCCAGTGCCCCAATCCTCTACAC
CCTTTTCCTCACCCCAGTAATCTAGAGGTCAAGCTTCGGGGGTTTAAACCTGCAGGCATGCAAGCTGATT
TGGCTGCTGCCACCGCTGAGCAAGGCCGCTTCGAGCAGACATGATAAGATACATTGATGAGTTTGGACAA
ACCACAACTAGAATGCAGTGAAAAAAATGCTTTATTTGTGAAATTTGTGATGCTATTGCTTTATTTGTAA
CCATTATAAGCTGCAATAAACAAGTTAACAACAACAATTGCATTCATTTTATGTTTCAGGTTCAGGGGGA
GATGTGGGAGGTTTTTTTAAGCAAGTAAAACCTCTACAAATGTGGTAAAATCTTAATTAAGACTTCTAAT
ATAACTTCGTATAGCATACATTATACGAAGTTATGGTTCCACTGTTGACAATTAATCATCGGCATAGTAT
ATCGGCATAGTATAATACGACAAGGTGAGGAACTAAACCCAGGAGGCAGATCATGATTGAACAAGATGGA
TTGCACGCAGGTTCTCCGGCCGCTTGGGTGGAGAGGCTATTCGGCTATGACTGGGCACAACAGACAATCG
GCTGCTCTGATGCCGCCGTGTTCCGGCTGTCAGCGCAGGGGCGCCCGGTTCTTTTTGTCAAGACCGACCT
GTCCGGTGCCCTGAATGAACTGCAGGACGAGGCAGCGCGGCTATCGTGGCTGGCCACGACGGGCGTTCCT
TGCGCAGCTGTGCTCGACGTTGTCACTGAAGCGGGAAGGGACTGGCTGCTATTGGGCGAAGTGCCGGGGC
AGGATCTCCTGTCATCTCACCTTGCTCCTGCCGAGAAAGTATCCATCATGGCTGATGCAATGCGGCGGCT
GCATACGCTTGATCCGGCTACCTGCCCATTCGACCACCAAGCGAAACATCGCATCGAGCGAGCACGTACT
CGGATGGAAGCCGGTCTTGTCGATCAGGATGATCTGGACGAAGAGCATCAGGGGCTCGCGCCAGCCGAAC
TGTTCGCCAGGCTCAAGGCGCGCATGCCCGACGGCGAGGATCTCGTCGTGACCCATGGCGATGCCTGCTT
GCCGAATATCATGGTGGAAAATGGCCGCTTTTCTGGATTCATCGACTGTGGCCGGCTGGGTGTGGCGGAC
CGCTATCAGGACATAGCGTTGGCTACCCGTGATATTGCTGAAGAGCTTGGCGGCGAATGGGCTGACCGCT
TCCTCGTGCTTTACGGTATCGCCGCTCCCGATTCGCAGCGCATCGCCTTCTATCGCCTTCTTGACGAGTT
CTTCTGATTCGAAATGACCGACCAAGCGACGCCCAACCGGTATCAGCTCACTCAAAGGCGGTAATACGGT
TATCCACAGAATCAGGGGATAACGCAGGAAAGAACATGTGAGCAAAAGGCCAGCAAAAGGCCAGGAACCG
TAAAAAGGCCGCGTTGCTGGCGTTTTTCCATAGGCTCCGCCCCCCTGACGAGCATCACAAAAATCGACGC
TCAAGTCAGAGGTGGCGAAACCCGACAGGACTATAAAGATACCAGGCGTTTCCCCCTGGAAGCTCCCTCG
TGCGCTCTCCTGTTCCGACCCTGCCGCTTACCGGATACCTGTCCGCCTTTCTCCCTTCGGGAAGCGTGGC
GCTTTCTCATAGCTCACGCTGTAGGTATCTCAGTTCGGTGTAGGTCGTTCGCTCCAAGCTGGGCTGTGTG
CACGAACCCCCCGTTCAGCCCGACCGCTGCGCCTTATCCGGTAACTATCGTCTTGAGTCCAACCCGGTAA
GACACGACTTATCGCCACTGGCAGCAGCCACTGGTAACAGGATTAGCAGAGCGAGGTATGTAGGCGGTGC
TACAGAGTTCTTGAAGTGGTGGCCTAACTACGGCTACACTAGAAGGACAGTATTTGGTATCTGCGCTCTG
CTGAAGCCAGTTACCTTCGGAAAAAGAGTTGGTAGCTCTTGATCCGGCAAACAAACCACCGCTGGTAGCG
GTGGTTTTTTTGTTTGCAAGCAGCAGATTACGCGCAGAAAAAAAGGATTTCAAGAAGATCCTTTGATCTT
TTCTACGGGGTCTGACGCTCAGTGGAACGAAAACTCACGTTAAGGGATTTTGGTCATGAGATTATCAAAA
AGGATCTTCACCTAGATCCTTTTATAGTCCGGAATCGTCACACAAAAAACCAACACACAGATGTAATGAA
AATAAAGATATTTTATTGCGGCCATCGTGATGGCTAGAGTTTAGCCCTCCCACACATAACCAGAGGGCAG
CAATTCACGAATCCCAACTGCCGTCGGCTGTCCATCACTGTCCTTCACTATGGCTTTGATCCCAGGATGC
AGATCGAGAAGCACCTGTCGGCACCGTCCGCAGGGGCTCAAGATGCCCCTGTTCTCATTTCCGATCGCGA
CGATACAAGTCAGGTTGCCAGCTGCCGCAGCAGCAGCAGTGCCCAGCACCACGAGTTCTGCACAAGGTCC
CCCAGTAAAATGATATACATTGACACCAGTGAAGATGCGGCCGTCGCTAGAGAGAGCTGCGCTGGCGACG
CTGTAGTCTTCAGAGATGGGGATGCTGTTGATTGTAGCCGTTGCTCTTTCAATGAGGGTGGATTCTTCTT
GAGACAAAGGCTTGGCCATGGTGGCGCTAGTGTCAGAAGAATCGAGCTTTTTGCAAAAGCCTAGGCCTCC
AAAAAAGCCTCCTCACTACTTCTGGAATAGCTCAGAGGCCGAGGCGGCCTCGGCCTCTGCATAAATAAAA
AAAATTAGTCAGCCATGGGGCGGAGAATGGGCGGAACTGGGCGGAGTTAGGGGCGGGATGGGCGGAGTTA
GGGGCGGGACTATGGTTGCTGACTAATTGAGATGCATGCTTTGCATACTTCTGCCTGCTGGGGAGCCTGG
GGACTTTCCACACCTGGTTGCTGACTAATTGAGATGCATGCTTTGCATACTTCTGCCTGCTGGGGAGCCT
GGGGACTTTCCACACCCTAACTGACACACATTCCACAGCTGGTTCTTTCCGCCTCAGAAGGTACCTAACC
AAGTTCCTCTTTCAGAGGTTATTTCAGGCCATGGTGCTGCGC
