>Addgene plasmid #211197 | pBiT3.1-N_DCAF11:1-546 | depositor partial sequence | sequence record 411872 | Insert sequence
ATGGGATCGCGGAACAGCAGCAGTGCAGGATCCGGGTCCGGAGACCCCTCCGAGGGCTTGCCCCGAAGAG
GGGCTGGCCTGCGTCGGAGTGAGGAAGAGGAAGAAGAGGATGAAGATGTGGATCTGGCCCAGGTACTGGC
CTATCTCCTCCGCAGAGGCCAAGTGAGGTTGGTGCAGGGAGGAGGTGCAGCAAATTTACAATTCATTCAG
GCCCTCTTGGACTCAGAGGAAGAGAATGACAGAGCTTGGGATGGTCGTCTTGGGGATCGATACAACCCAC
CTGTGGATGCTACCCCTGACACCCGGGAGCTGGAATTCAATGAGATCAAGACACAAGTGGAACTGGCCAC
AGGGCAGCTGGGGCTTAGGCGGGCCGCCCAGAAGCACAGCTTTCCTCGAATGTTGCACCAGAGAGAACGG
GGCCTCTGCCATCGGGGAAGCTTCTCCCTTGGAGAACAGTCTCGAGTGATATCTCACTTCTTGCCCAATG
ATCTGGGCTTCACTGATAGCTACTCTCAGAAGGCTTTCTGTGGCATCTACAGCAAAGATGGTCAAATATT
CATGTCTGCTTGCCAAGACCAGACAATCCGACTCTATGACTGCCGATATGGCCGTTTCCATAAATTCAAG
AGCATCAAGGCCCGCGATGTAGGCTGGAGCGTCTTGGATGTGGCCTTCACCCCTGATGGGAACCACTTCC
TCTACTCTAGCTGGTCTGATTACATTCATATCTGCAATATCTATGGTGAGGGAGATACACACACTGCCCT
GGATCTCAGGCCAGATGAGCGTCGCTTTGCTGTCTTCTCCATTGCTGTCTCCTCAGATGGACGAGAAGTA
CTAGGAGGGGCCAATGATGGCTGCCTGTATGTCTTTGACCGAGAACAGAACCGGCGCACCCTTCAGATTG
AGTCCCATGAGGATGATGTGAATGCAGTGGCCTTTGCTGATATAAGCTCCCAAATCCTGTTCTCTGGGGG
AGATGATGCCATCTGCAAAGTGTGGGATCGACGCACCATGCGGGAGGATGACCCCAAGCCTGTGGGTGCA
CTGGCTGGACACCAGGATGGCATCACCTTCATTGACAGCAAGGGTGATGCCCGGTATCTGATCTCCAACT
CTAAAGACCAGACCATCAAACTCTGGGATATCCGACGCTTTTCCAGCCGGGAAGGCATGGAAGCTTCACG
CCAGGCTGCCACACAGCAAAACTGGGACTATCGGTGGCAGCAAGTGCCCAAAAAAGCCTGGCGGAAGCTG
AAGCTCCCAGGGGACAGCTCCTTGATGACCTACCGGGGCCACGGAGTGCTGCACACCCTCATCCGCTGCC
GGTTCTCCCCCATTCATAGCACTGGCCAGCAGTTCATCTACAGTGGCTGCTCCACTGGCAAAGTGGTTGT
GTACGACCTTCTAAGTGGCCACATTGTGAAGAAGCTGACCAACCACAAGGCCTGTGTGCGTGACGTCAGT
TGGCACCCCTTTGAAGAGAAGATTGTCAGCAGTTCGTGGGACGGGAACCTGCGTCTGTGGCAGTACCGCC
AGGCTGAGTACTTCCAGGATGACATGCCAGAATCTGAGGAATGTGCCAGCGCCCCTGCCCCAGTGCCCCA
ATCCTCTACACCCTTTTCCTCACCCCAG
